>Addgene plasmid #121302 | pUC57-Kan_FR13_00067231 | depositor full sequence | sequence record 238054 | pUC57-Kan_FR13_00067231 sequence 2934 bps
TCGCGCGTTTCGGTGATGACGGTGAAAACCTCTGACACATGCAGCTCCCGGAGACGGTCACAGCTTGTCT
GTAAGCGGATGCCGGGAGCAGACAAGCCCGTCAGGGCGCGTCAGCGGGTGTTGGCGGGTGTCGGGGCTGG
CTTAACTATGCGGCATCAGAGCAGATTGTACTGAGAGTGCACCATATGCGGTGTGAAATACCGCACAGAT
GCGTAAGGAGAAAATACCGCATCAGGCGCCATTCGCCATTCAGGCTGCGCAACTGTTGGGAAGGGCGATC
GGTGCGGGCCTCTTCGCTATTACGCCAGCTGGCGAAAGGGGGATGTGCTGCAAGGCGATTAAGTTGGGTA
ACGCCAGGGTTTTCCCAGTCACGACGTTGTAAAACGACGGCCAGTGAATTGACGCGTATTGGGATGGAAC
TTGGTCTCTAAGCTCAAACACAAGCAACAAAACCATTAGTAGTACCAGACAAACATTGTTGTCTATTTTT
ATCAGTAACAAAAGCTTTAACCAATCTACCAGTTGGAAAATCAGTCAATCTATCACAACCACCTTTTTGA
CCATCAGCATGTGGAGTATCAGCTCTAAAATTAGTAGCACAAAAAGAGTTCATACCCAATTTAGAACAAG
TTTCAGTTGGATCTGGAACACCTTCTTTAGAACAACAAATTTCACCCAAAACTGGATCAACTCTATGAAC
TCTTTGCATTAGAGACCAAGTTCATCCCAATGGCGCGCCGAGCTTGGCTCGAGCATGGTCATAGCTGTTT
CCTGTGTGAAATTGTTATCCGCTCACAATTCCACACAACATACGAGCCGGAAGCATAAAGTGTAAAGCCT
GGGGTGCCTAATGAGTGAGCTAACTCACATTAATTGCGTTGCGCTCACTGCCCGCTTTCCAGTCGGGAAA
CCTGTCGTGCCAGCTGCATTAATGAATCGGCCAACGCGCGGGGAGAGGCGGTTTGCGTATTGGGCGCTCT
TCCGCTTCCTCGCTCACTGACTCGCTGCGCTCGGTCGTTCGGCTGCGGCGAGCGGTATCAGCTCACTCAA
AGGCGGTAATACGGTTATCCACAGAATCAGGGGATAACGCAGGAAAGAACATGTGAGCAAAAGGCCAGCA
AAAGGCCAGGAACCGTAAAAAGGCCGCGTTGCTGGCGTTTTTCCATAGGCTCCGCCCCCCTGACGAGCAT
CACAAAAATCGACGCTCAAGTCAGAGGTGGCGAAACCCGACAGGACTATAAAGATACCAGGCGTTTCCCC
CTGGAAGCTCCCTCGTGCGCTCTCCTGTTCCGACCCTGCCGCTTACCGGATACCTGTCCGCCTTTCTCCC
TTCGGGAAGCGTGGCGCTTTCTCATAGCTCACGCTGTAGGTATCTCAGTTCGGTGTAGGTCGTTCGCTCC
AAGCTGGGCTGTGTGCACGAACCCCCCGTTCAGCCCGACCGCTGCGCCTTATCCGGTAACTATCGTCTTG
AGTCCAACCCGGTAAGACACGACTTATCGCCACTGGCAGCAGCCACTGGTAACAGGATTAGCAGAGCGAG
GTATGTAGGCGGTGCTACAGAGTTCTTGAAGTGGTGGCCTAACTACGGCTACACTAGAAGAACAGTATTT
GGTATCTGCGCTCTGCTGAAGCCAGTTACCTTCGGAAAAAGAGTTGGTAGCTCTTGATCCGGCAAACAAA
CCACCGCTGGTAGCGGTGGTTTTTTTGTTTGCAAGCAGCAGATTACGCGCAGAAAAAAAGGATCTCAAGA
AGATCCTTTGATCTTTTCTACGGGGTCTGACGCTCAGTGGAACGAAAACTCACGTTAAGGGATTTTGGTC
ATGAGATTATCAAAAAGGATCTTCACCTAGATCCTTTTAAATTAAAAATGAAGTTTTAAATCAATCTAAA
GTATATATGAGTAAACTTGGTCTGACAGTTAGAAAAACTCATCGAGCATCAAATGAAACTGCAATTTATT
CATATCAGGATTATCAATACCATATTTTTGAAAAAGCCGTTTCTGTAATGAAGGAGAAAACTCACCGAGG
CAGTTCCATAGGATGGCAAGATCCTGGTATCGGTCTGCGATTCCGACTCGTCCAACATCAATACAACCTA
TTAATTTCCCCTCGTCAAAAATAAGGTTATCAAGTGAGAAATCACCATGAGTGACGACTGAATCCGGTGA
GAATGGCAAAAGTTTATGCATTTCTTTCCAGACTTGTTCAACAGGCCAGCCATTACGCTCGTCATCAAAA
TCACTCGCATCAACCAAACCGTTATTCATTCGTGATTGCGCCTGAGCGAGACGAAATACGCGATCGCTGT
TAAAAGGACAATTACAAACAGGAATCGAATGCAACCGGCGCAGGAACACTGCCAGCGCATCAACAATATT
TTCACCTGAATCAGGATATTCTTCTAATACCTGGAATGCTGTTTTCCCAGGGATCGCAGTGGTGAGTAAC
CATGCATCATCAGGAGTACGGATAAAATGCTTGATGGTCGGAAGAGGCATAAATTCCGTCAGCCAGTTTA
GTCTGACCATCTCATCTGTAACATCATTGGCAACGCTACCTTTGCCATGTTTCAGAAACAACTCTGGCGC
ATCGGGCTTCCCATACAATCGATAGATTGTCGCACCTGATTGCCCGACATTATCGCGAGCCCATTTATAC
CCATATAAATCAGCATCCATGTTGGAATTTAATCGCGGCCTAGAGCAAGACGTTTCCCGTTGAATATGGC
TCATACTCTTCCTTTTTCAATATTATTGAAGCATTTATCAGGGTTATTGTCTCATGAGCGGATACATATT
TGAATGTATTTAGAAAAATAAACAAATAGGGGTTCCGCGCACATTTCCCCGAAAAGTGCCACCTGACGTC
TAAGAAACCATTATTATCATGACATTAACCTATAAAAATAGGCGTATCACGAGGCCCTTTCGTC
Features (pLannotate 1.2.2; 10 found; start..end, strand, type, name):
    137..236     +  misc_feature   bom (fragment): basis of mobility region from pBR322
    242..399     -  CDS            lacZα (fragment): LacZα fragment of β-galactosidase; lacZ fragment
    782..798     -  protein_bind   lac operator: The lac repressor binds to the lac operator to inhibit transcription in E. coli. This inhibition can be relieved by adding lactose or isopropyl-β-D-thiogalactopyranoside (IPTG). lac repressor encoded by lacI
    806..836     -  promoter       lac promoter: promoter for the E. coli lac operon
    851..872     -  protein_bind   CAP binding site: CAP binding activates transcription in the presence of cAMP. E. coli catabolite activator protein
    885..977     -  CDS            lacI (fragment): lac repressor; lacI; The lac repressor binds to the lac operator to inhibit transcription in E. coli. This inhibition can be relieved by adding lactose or isopropyl-β-D-thiogalactopyranoside (IPTG).
   1160..1748    -  rep_origin     ori: high-copy-number ColE1/pMB1/pBR322/pUC origin of replication
   1919..2734    -  CDS            KanR: aminoglycoside phosphotransferase; aph(3')-Ia; confers resistance to kanamycin in bacteria or G418 (Geneticin®) in eukaryotes
   2735..2839    -  promoter       AmpR promoter: bla
   2934..35      +  CDS            rop (fragment) (across the origin): Rop protein, which maintains plasmids at low copy number; rop
