[The description below was written by a language model from this plasmid's Addgene catalogue record and pLannotate feature annotations shown in this document.]
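Description:
pUC57-Kan_FR13_00067231 is a small, high-copy E. coli cloning plasmid (2,934 bp in the depositor's full sequence) that serves as a Level 0 module for Golden Gate assembly. It is built on the pUC57-Kan backbone (2,626 bp without insert), which replicates from a pUC/ColE1-type origin and is selected with kanamycin through an aph(3')-Ia aminoglycoside phosphotransferase gene, annotated here as driven by the bla (AmpR) promoter. The feature table also picks up short remnants of bom, rop and lacI, which are backbone leftovers rather than functional units.

The insert, FR13_00067231, is recorded as coming from Magnaporthe oryzae (the species is entered in the mutation field). The associated publication describes a clone resource of M. oryzae effectors with sequence and structural similarity across host-specific lineages, so the insert is presumably one of those effector candidates, with "FR13" likely referring to the source isolate. It was placed in the EcoRV site of the polylinker and can be sequenced from the flanking M13 forward and reverse primer sites. The automated annotation does not label the insert itself. It most plausibly lies in the unannotated interval between the lacZα fragment and the lac operator/lac promoter/CAP site, a position consistent with disruption of lacZα, which the record lists as the screening marker. By size difference the insert region is only about 300 bp.

No eukaryotic promoter, tag or terminator is annotated, so the plasmid is a storage and donor vector rather than an expression construct. As a Level 0 part, the coding module would be released by a type IIS enzyme and combined with promoters, tags and terminators in higher-level vectors. The record does not specify the enzyme or the overhangs.
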