Addgene plasmid #121302: pUC57-Kan_FR13_00067231
Purpose: Level 0 Golden-Gate compatible vector
Depositing lab: Sophien Kamoun. Depositing organization: Sainsbury Laboratory, Norwich. Publication: A Clone Resource of Magnaporthe oryzae Effectors That Share Sequence and Structural Similarities Across Host-Specific Lineages. Petit-Houdenot Y, Langner T, Harant A, Win J, Kamoun S. Mol Plant Microbe Interact. 2020 Aug;33(8):1032-1035. doi: 10.1094/MPMI-03-20-0052-A. Epub 2020 Jun 22. PubMed 32460610.
Backbone
  Vector backbone: pUC57-Kan
  Backbone size w/o insert (bp): 2626
  Vector type: Golden Gate
  Selectable markers: lacZ
Growth in bacteria
  Bacterial resistance: Kanamycin, 50 μg/mL
  Growth temperature: 37°C
  Growth strain: DH5alpha
  Copy number: High Copy
Gene/Insert
  Gene/Insert name: FR13_00067231
  Mutation: Magnaporthe oryzae
  Cloning method: Restriction Enzyme; 5′ cloning site EcoRV (unknown if destroyed); 3′ cloning site EcoRV (unknown if destroyed)
  Sequencing primers: 5′ M13Fw; 3′ M13Rv
Terms and licenses: Academic/Nonprofit Terms; Industry Terms: Not Available to Industry
How to cite: pUC57-Kan_FR13_00067231 was a gift from Sophien Kamoun (Addgene plasmid # 121302 ; http://n2t.net/addgene:121302 ; RRID:Addgene_121302)
