>Addgene plasmid #121302 | pUC57-Kan_FR13_00067231 | depositor partial sequence | sequence record 230856 | FR13_00067231
TTGGTCTCTAATGCAAAGAGTTCATAGAGTTGATCCAGTTTTGGGTGAAATTTGTTGTTCTAAAGAAGGT
GTTCCAGATCCAACTGAAACTTGTTCTAAATTGGGTATGAACTCTTTTTGTGCTACTAATTTTAGAGCTG
ATACTCCACATGCTGATGGTCAAAAAGGTGGTTGTGATAGATTGACTGATTTTCCAACTGGTAGATTGGT
TAAAGCTTTTGTTACTGATAAAAATAGACAACAATGTTTGTCTGGTACTACTAATGGTTTTGTTGCTTGT
GTTTGAGCTTAGAGACCAA
