>Addgene plasmid #121302 | pUC57-Kan_FR13_00067231 | depositor partial sequence | sequence record 230857 | empty_vector
TCGCGCGTTTCGGTGATGACGGTGAAAACCTCTGACACATGCAGCTCCCGGAGACGGTCACAGCTTGTCT
GTAAGCGGATGCCGGGAGCAGACAAGCCCGTCAGGGCGCGTCAGCGGGTGTTGGCGGGTGTCGGGGCTGG
CTTAACTATGCGGCATCAGAGCAGATTGTACTGAGAGTGCACCATATGCGGTGTGAAATACCGCACAGAT
GCGTAAGGAGAAAATACCGCATCAGGCGCCATTCGCCATTCAGGCTGCGCAACTGTTGGGAAGGGCGATC
GGTGCGGGCCTCTTCGCTATTACGCCAGCTGGCGAAAGGGGGATGTGCTGCAAGGCGATTAAGTTGGGTA
ACGCCAGGGTTTTCCCAGTCACGACGTTGTAAAACGACGGCCAGTGAATTGACGCGTATTGGGATATCCC
AATGGCGCGCCGAGCTTGGCTCGAGCATGGTCATAGCTGTTTCCTGTGTGAAATTGTTATCCGCTCACAA
TTCCACACAACATACGAGCCGGAAGCATAAAGTGTAAAGCCTGGGGTGCCTAATGAGTGAGCTAACTCAC
ATTAATTGCGTTGCGCTCACTGCCCGCTTTCCAGTCGGGAAACCTGTCGTGCCAGCTGCATTAATGAATC
GGCCAACGCGCGGGGAGAGGCGGTTTGCGTATTGGGCGCTCTTCCGCTTCCTCGCTCACTGACTCGCTGC
GCTCGGTCGTTCGGCTGCGGCGAGCGGTATCAGCTCACTCAAAGGCGGTAATACGGTTATCCACAGAATC
AGGGGATAACGCAGGAAAGAACATGTGAGCAAAAGGCCAGCAAAAGGCCAGGAACCGTAAAAAGGCCGCG
TTGCTGGCGTTTTTCCATAGGCTCCGCCCCCCTGACGAGCATCACAAAAATCGACGCTCAAGTCAGAGGT
GGCGAAACCCGACAGGACTATAAAGATACCAGGCGTTTCCCCCTGGAAGCTCCCTCGTGCGCTCTCCTGT
TCCGACCCTGCCGCTTACCGGATACCTGTCCGCCTTTCTCCCTTCGGGAAGCGTGGCGCTTTCTCATAGC
TCACGCTGTAGGTATCTCAGTTCGGTGTAGGTCGTTCGCTCCAAGCTGGGCTGTGTGCACGAACCCCCCG
TTCAGCCCGACCGCTGCGCCTTATCCGGTAACTATCGTCTTGAGTCCAACCCGGTAAGACACGACTTATC
GCCACTGGCAGCAGCCACTGGTAACAGGATTAGCAGAGCGAGGTATGTAGGCGGTGCTACAGAGTTCTTG
AAGTGGTGGCCTAACTACGGCTACACTAGAAGAACAGTATTTGGTATCTGCGCTCTGCTGAAGCCAGTTA
CCTTCGGAAAAAGAGTTGGTAGCTCTTGATCCGGCAAACAAACCACCGCTGGTAGCGGTGGTTTTTTTGT
TTGCAAGCAGCAGATTACGCGCAGAAAAAAAGGATCTCAAGAAGATCCTTTGATCTTTTCTACGGGGTCT
GACGCTCAGTGGAACGAAAACTCACGTTAAGGGATTTTGGTCATGAGATTATCAAAAAGGATCTTCACCT
AGATCCTTTTAAATTAAAAATGAAGTTTTAAATCAATCTAAAGTATATATGAGTAAACTTGGTCTGACAG
TTAGAAAAACTCATCGAGCATCAAATGAAACTGCAATTTATTCATATCAGGATTATCAATACCATATTTT
TGAAAAAGCCGTTTCTGTAATGAAGGAGAAAACTCACCGAGGCAGTTCCATAGGATGGCAAGATCCTGGT
ATCGGTCTGCGATTCCGACTCGTCCAACATCAATACAACCTATTAATTTCCCCTCGTCAAAAATAAGGTT
ATCAAGTGAGAAATCACCATGAGTGACGACTGAATCCGGTGAGAATGGCAAAAGTTTATGCATTTCTTTC
CAGACTTGTTCAACAGGCCAGCCATTACGCTCGTCATCAAAATCACTCGCATCAACCAAACCGTTATTCA
TTCGTGATTGCGCCTGAGCGAGACGAAATACGCGATCGCTGTTAAAAGGACAATTACAAACAGGAATCGA
ATGCAACCGGCGCAGGAACACTGCCAGCGCATCAACAATATTTTCACCTGAATCAGGATATTCTTCTAAT
ACCTGGAATGCTGTTTTCCCAGGGATCGCAGTGGTGAGTAACCATGCATCATCAGGAGTACGGATAAAAT
GCTTGATGGTCGGAAGAGGCATAAATTCCGTCAGCCAGTTTAGTCTGACCATCTCATCTGTAACATCATT
GGCAACGCTACCTTTGCCATGTTTCAGAAACAACTCTGGCGCATCGGGCTTCCCATACAATCGATAGATT
GTCGCACCTGATTGCCCGACATTATCGCGAGCCCATTTATACCCATATAAATCAGCATCCATGTTGGAAT
TTAATCGCGGCCTAGAGCAAGACGTTTCCCGTTGAATATGGCTCATACTCTTCCTTTTTCAATATTATTG
AAGCATTTATCAGGGTTATTGTCTCATGAGCGGATACATATTTGAATGTATTTAGAAAAATAAACAAATA
GGGGTTCCGCGCACATTTCCCCGAAAAGTGCCACCTGACGTCTAAGAAACCATTATTATCATGACATTAA
CCTATAAAAATAGGCGTATCACGAGGCCCTTTCGTC
