>Addgene plasmid #121302 | pUC57-Kan_FR13_00067231 | addgene partial sequence | sequence record 238055 | M13-F20 5'-TGTAAAACGACGGCCAGT-3'
TTGGTCTCTAAGCTCAAACACAAGCAACAAAACCATTAGTAGTACCAGACAAACATTGTTGTCTATTTTT
ATCAGTAACAAAAGCTTTAACCAATCTACCAGTTGGAAAATCAGTCAATCTATCACAACCACCTTTTTGA
CCATCAGCATGTGGAGTATCAGCTCTAAAATTAGTAGCACAAAAAGAGTTCATACCCAATTTAGAACAAG
TTTCAGTTGGATCTGGAACACCTTCTTTAGAACAACAAATTTCACCCAAAACTGGATCAACTCTATGAAC
TCTTTGCATTAGAGACCAAGTTCATCCCAATGGCGCGCCGAGCTTGGCTCGAGCATGGTCATAGCTGTTT
CCTGTGTGAAATTGTTATCCGCTCACAATTCCACACAACATACGAGCCGGAAGCATAAAGTGTAAAGCCT
GGGGTGCCTAATGAGTGAGCTAACTCACATTAATTGCGTTGCGCTCACTGCCCGCTTTCCAGTCGGGAAA
CCTGTCGTGCCAGCTGCATTAATGAATCGGCCAACGCGCGGGGAGAGGCGGTTTGCGTATTGGGCGCTCT
TCCGCTTCCTCGCTCACTGACTCGCTGCGCTCGGTCGTTCGGCTGCGGCGAGCGGTATCAGCTCACTCAA
AGGCGGTAATACGGTTATCCACAGAATCAGGGGATAACGCAGGAAAGAACATGTGAGCAAAAGGCCAGCA
AAAGGCCAGGAACCGTAAAAAGGCCGCGTTGCTGGCGTTTTTCCATAGGCTCCGCCCCCCTGACGAGCAT
CACAAAAATCGACGCTCAAGTCAGAGGTGGCGAAACCCGACAGGACTATAAAGATACCAGGCGTTTCCCC
CTGGAAGCTCCCTCGTGCGCTCTCCTGTTCCGACCCTGCCGCTTACCGGATACCTGTCCGCCTTTCTCCC
TTCGGGAAGCGTGGCGCTTTCTCATAGCTCACGCTGTAGG
